Addgene plasmid #152153: pGBW-m4133427
Purpose: Mammalian expression plasmid for SARS-CoV-2 E (envelope)
Depositing lab: Ginkgo Bioworks & Benjie Chen. Depositing organization: Ginkgo Bioworks.
Backbone
  Vector backbone: pTwist_CMV_6
  Backbone size w/o insert (bp): 4180
  Vector type: Mammalian Expression
Growth in bacteria
  Bacterial resistance: Ampicillin, 100 μg/mL
  Growth temperature: 37°C
  Growth strain: DH5alpha
  Copy number: High Copy
Gene/Insert
  Gene/Insert name: SARS-CoV-2 E (envelope) (alt names: envelope protein; E protein)
  Species: Severe acute respiratory syndrome coronavirus 2
  Insert size (bp): 221
  Mutation: H. sapiens recode 1
  Entrez Gene: E (a.k.a. GU280_gp04)
  Promoter: CMV
  Tag / fusion protein: Cleavable TEV;TapTag (C terminal on backbone)
  Cloning method: Unknown
Resource information
  A portion of this plasmid was derived from a plasmid made by: GinkgoBioworks
Depositor comments: NCBI reference sequence: YP_009724392.1
How to cite: pGBW-m4133427 was a gift from Ginkgo Bioworks & Benjie Chen (Addgene plasmid # 152153 ; http://n2t.net/addgene:152153 ; RRID:Addgene_152153)
