[The description below was written by a language model from this plasmid's Addgene catalogue record and pLannotate feature annotations shown in this document.]
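Description:
pGBW-m4133427 is a mammalian expression plasmid built on the pTwist_CMV_6 backbone for producing the SARS-CoV-2 envelope (E) protein in cultured mammalian cells. It is maintained in E. coli through a high-copy ColE1/pUC-type origin and selected with ampicillin via the AmpR β-lactamase gene. The sequenced record is about 5 kb. No mammalian selection marker or episomal replication element is annotated, so the plasmid appears suited to transient transfection.

The insert is a human codon-recoded version ("H. sapiens recode 1") of the E open reading frame, corresponding to the NCBI reference protein for this small viroporin, which assembles into pentameric ion-conducting pores and takes part in virion morphogenesis and budding. Transcription is driven by the human cytomegalovirus immediate-early enhancer and promoter, and an SV40 polyadenylation signal lies downstream of the cassette, although it is annotated on the reverse strand. The backbone supplies a C-terminal, TEV-cleavable TAP tag. The feature table is consistent with this: downstream of E it detects a fragment matching MYLK2, which probably represents a calmodulin-binding peptide, followed by a fragment of Staphylococcus aureus protein A containing IgG-binding domains. These are the two affinity modules of a classical tandem affinity purification tag. The TEV site itself is not annotated separately.

The expression unit and the bacterial marker are flanked by insulating elements, including rrnG and T7 terminators, 5' and 3' β-globin insulators and a synthetic poly(A) signal, which limit read-through between modules. The tag design suggests use in tandem affinity purification of E and its host interaction partners, though the record states only expression as the purpose.
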