Features (pLannotate 1.2.2; 19 found; start..end, strand, type, name):
      1..304     +  enhancer       CMV enhancer: human cytomegalovirus immediate early enhancer
    377..394     -  promoter       CMV promoter (fragment): human cytomegalovirus (CMV) immediate early promoter
    457..508     +  promoter       CMVd2 promoter: truncated human cytomegalovirus (CMV) immediate early promoter that yields moderately reduced expression relative to the full-length promoter
    583..807     +  CDS            E: VEMP_SARS2 - Experimental evidence at protein level: Swiss-Prot protein existence level 1. Plays a central role in virus morphogenesis and assembly. Acts as a viroporin and self-assembles in host membranes forming pentameric protein-lipid pores that allow ion transport. Also plays a role in the induction of apoptosis (By similarity). Regulates the localization of S protein at cis-Golgi, the place of virus budding (PubMed:33229438). May act by slowing down the cell secretory pathway (PubMed:33229438). May interfere with tight-junction stability by interacting with host MPP5. This would result i
    862..939     +  CDS            MYLK2 (fragment): MYLK2_HUMAN - Experimental evidence at protein level: Swiss-Prot protein existence level 1. Implicated in the level of global muscle contraction and cardiac function. Phosphorylates a specific serine in the N-terminus of a myosin light chain. From Homo sapiens (Human).
   1021..1371    +  CDS            spa (fragment): SPA_STAAU - Experimental evidence at protein level: Swiss-Prot protein existence level 1. Plays a role in the inhibition of the host innate and adaptive immune responses. Possesses five immunoglobulin-binding domains that capture both the fragment crystallizable region (Fc region) and the Fab region (part of Ig that identifies antigen) of immunoglobulins (By similarity). In turn, Staphylococcus aureus is protected from phagocytic killing via inhibition of Ig Fc region. In addition, the host elicited B-cell response is prevented due to a decrease of antibody-secreting cell proliferation that en
   1436..1557    -  polyA_signal   SV40 poly(A) signal: SV40 polyadenylation signal
   1580..1649    -  CDS            large T antigen (fragment): large T antigen from SV40 (simian virus 40)
   1672..1718    +  terminator     T7 terminator: transcription terminator for bacteriophage T7 RNA polymerase
   1748..1884    +  terminator     rrnG terminator: transcription terminator from the E. coli ribosomal RNA rrnG operon (Albrechtsen et al., 1991)
   1929..2000    +  misc_feature   3' β-globin insulator: insulator downstream of the human β-globin locus (Farrell et al., 2002)
   2226..2814    -  rep_origin     ori: high-copy-number ColE1/pMB1/pBR322/pUC origin of replication
   2986..3050    -  CDS            bla(M) (fragment): β-lactamase lacking the signal sequence; bla(M); allows cytosolic expression of β-lactamase
   3560..4420    +  CDS            AmpR: β-lactamase; bla; confers resistance to ampicillin, carbenicillin, and related antibiotics
   4433..4569    +  terminator     rrnG terminator: transcription terminator from the E. coli ribosomal RNA rrnG operon (Albrechtsen et al., 1991)
   4721..4792    +  misc_feature   5' β-globin insulator: insulator upstream of the human β-globin locus (Farrell et al., 2002)
   4797..4843    -  terminator     T7 terminator: transcription terminator for bacteriophage T7 RNA polymerase
   4861..4909    -  polyA_signal   poly(A) signal: synthetic polyadenylation signal
   4940..4989    +  enhancer       CMV enhancer (fragment): human cytomegalovirus immediate early enhancer
>Addgene plasmid #152153 | pGBW-m4133427 | addgene full sequence | sequence record 352061 | Addgene NGS Result
CGTTACATAACTTACGGTAAATGGCCCGCCTGGCTGACCGCCCAACGACCCCCGCCCATTGACGTCAATA
ATGACGTATGTTCCCATAGTAACGCCAATAGGGACTTTCCATTGACGTCAATGGGTGGAGTATTTACGGT
AAACTGCCCACTTGGCAGTACATCAAGTGTATCATATGCCAAGTACGCCCCCTATTGACGTCAATGACGG
TAAATGGCCCGCCTGGCATTATGCCCAGTACATGACCTTATGGGACTTTCCTACTTGGCAGTACATCTAC
GTATTAGTCATCGCTATTACCATGCTGATGCGGTTTTGGCAGTACATCAATGGGCGTGGATAGCGGTTTG
ACTCACGGGGATTTCCAAGTCTCCACCCCATTGACGTCAATGGGAGTTTGTTTTGGCACCAAAATCAACG
GGACTTTCCAAAATGTCGTAACAACTCCGCCCCATTGACGCAAATGGGCGGTAGGCGTGTACGGTGGGAG
GTCTATATAAGCAGAGCTGGTTTAGTGAACCGTCAGATCAGATCTTTGTCGATCCTACCATCCACTCGAC
ACACCCGCCAGCGGCCGCCACCATGTACAGCTTTGTATCTGAAGAGACAGGCACTCTCATCGTTAATTCA
GTGTTGCTGTTCCTGGCATTTGTGGTCTTCCTTTTAGTGACCCTAGCGATACTGACGGCCCTCCGGCTGT
GCGCTTATTGTTGTAACATTGTCAACGTTAGTCTCGTGAAGCCCTCGTTCTACGTTTATTCCCGCGTGAA
AAATCTAAACAGCTCCCGTGTGCCTGATCTTCTTGTCGAAAACCTTTACTTTCAGTCGGGACGGCGAATC
CCGGGGCTGATAAATCCCTGGAAAAGGAGATGGAAGAAGAACTTTATTGCAGTGTCTGCGGCTAACCGGT
TCAAAAAGATCAGTTCAAGCGGCGCCCTAGATTACGACATTCCTACGACCGCCTCCGAGAATCTCTATTT
CCAGGGTGAATTTGGCTTGGCACAACATGACGAGGCCGTCGATAACAAGTTTAATAAAGAACAGCAGAAC
GCTTTCTATGAGATCCTTCACTTACCAAATCTGAACGAAGAGCAACGCAACGCTTTCATTCAGAGCCTGA
AAGACGATCCCTCGCAGTCTGCAAATCTCCTGGCCGAAGCCAAGAAGCTGAATGACGCACAGGCTCCAAA
AGTTGATAACAAGTTTAACAAGGAGCAGCAGAATGCTTTCTACGAGATATTGCACCTTCCTAATCTGAAT
GAGGAACAAAGAAATGCATTTATCCAGTCCCTAAAAGACGATCCATCACAGAGTGCCAACCTGCTTGCGG
AAGCCAAAAAGCTCAATGATGCCCAGGCCCCGAAAGTAGACGCGAACCATCAATAAGCTAGCTTGACTGA
CTGAGATACAGCGTACCTTCAGCTCACAGACATGATAAGATACATTGATGAGTTTGGACAAACCACAACT
AGAATGCAGTGAAAAAAATGCTTTATTTGTGAAATTTGTGATGCTATTGCTTTATTTGTAACCATTATAA
GCTGCAATAAACAAGTTAACAACAACAATTGCATTCATTTTATGTTTCAGGTTCAGGGGGAGGTGTGGGA
GGTTTTTTAAAGCAAGTAAAACCTCTACAAATGTGGTATTGGCCCATCTCTATCGGTATCGTAGCATAAC
CCCTTGGGGCCTCTAAACGGGTCTTGAGGGGTTTTTTGTGCCCCTCGGGCCGGATTGCTATCTACCGGCA
TTGGCGCAGAAAAAAATGCCTGATGCGACGCTGCGCGTCTTATACTCCCACATATGCCAGATTCAGCAAC
GGATACGGCTTCCCCAACTTGCCCACTTCCATACGTGTCCTCCTTACCAGAAATTTATCCTTAAGGTCGT
CAGCTATCCTGCAGGCGATCTCTCGATTTCGATCAAGACATTCCTTTAATGGTCTTTTCTGGACACCACT
AGGGGTCAGAAGTAGTTCATCAAACTTTCTTCCCTCCCTAATCTCATTGGTTACCTTGGGCTATCGAAAC
TTAATTAACCAGTCAAGTCAGCTACTTGGCGAGATCGACTTGTCTGGGTTTCGACTACGCTCAGAATTGC
GTCAGTCAAGTTCGATCTGGTCCTTGCTATTGCACCCGTTCTCCGATTACGAGTTTCATTTAAATCATGT
GAGCAAAAGGCCAGCAAAAGGCCAGGAACCGTAAAAAGGCCGCGTTGCTGGCGTTTTTCCATAGGCTCCG
CCCCCCTGACGAGCATCACAAAAATCGACGCTCAAGTCAGAGGTGGCGAAACCCGACAGGACTATAAAGA
TACCAGGCGTTTCCCCCTGGAAGCTCCCTCGTGCGCTCTCCTGTTCCGACCCTGCCGCTTACCGGATACC
TGTCCGCCTTTCTCCCTTCGGGAAGCGTGGCGCTTTCTCATAGCTCACGCTGTAGGTATCTCAGTTCGGT
GTAGGTCGTTCGCTCCAAGCTGGGCTGTGTGCACGAACCCCCCGTTCAGCCCGACCGCTGCGCCTTATCC
GGTAACTATCGTCTTGAGTCCAACCCGGTAAGACACGACTTATCGCCACTGGCAGCAGCCACTGGTAACA
GGATTAGCAGAGCGAGGTATGTAGGCGGTGCTACAGAGTTCTTGAAGTGGTGGCCTAACTACGGCTACAC
TAGAAGAACAGTATTTGGTATCTGCGCTCTGCTGAAGCCAGTTACCTTCGGAAAAAGAGTTGGTAGCTCT
TGATCCGGCAAACAAACCACCGCTGGTAGCGGTGGTTTTTTTGTTTGCAAGCAGCAGATTACGCGCAGAA
AAAAAGGATCTCAAGAAGATCCTTTGATCTTTTCTACGGGGTCTGACGCTCAGTGGAACGAAAACTCACG
TTAAGGGATTTTGGTCATGAGATTATCAAAAAGGATCTTCACCTAGATCCTTTTAAATTAAAAATGAAGT
TTTAAATCAATCTAAAGTATATATGAGTAAACTTGGTCTGACAGTTACCAATGCTTAATCAGTGAGGCAC
CTATCTCAGCGATCTGTCTATTTCGTTCATCCATAGTTGCATTTAAATTTCCGAACTCTCCAAGGCCCTC
GTCGGAAAATCTTCAAACCTTTCGTCCGATCCATCTTGCAGGCTACCTCTCGAACGAACTATCGCAAGTC
TCTTGGCCGGCCTTGCGCCTTGGCTATTGCTTGGCAGCGCCTATCGCCAGGTATTACTCCAATCCCGAAT
ATCCGAGATCGGGATCACCCGAGAGAAGTTCAACCTACATCCTCAATCCCGATCTATCCGAGATCCGAGG
AATATCGAAATCGGGGCGCGCCTGGTGTACCGAGAACGATCCTCTCAGTGCGAGTCTCGACGATCCATAT
CGTTGCTTGGCAGTCAGCCAGTCGGAATCCAGCTTGGGACCCAGGAAGTCCAATCGTCAGATATTGTACT
CAAGCCTGGTCACGGCAGCGTACCGATCTGTTTAAACCTAGATATTGATAGTCTGATCGGTCAACGTATA
ATCGAGTCCTAGCTTTTGCAAACATCTATCAAGAGACAGGATCAGCAGGAGGCTTTCGCATGAGTATTCA
ACATTTCCGTGTCGCCCTTATTCCCTTTTTTGCGGCATTTTGCCTTCCTGTTTTTGCTCACCCAGAAACG
CTGGTGAAAGTAAAAGATGCTGAAGATCAGTTGGGTGCGCGAGTGGGTTACATCGAACTGGATCTCAACA
GCGGTAAGATCCTTGAGAGTTTTCGCCCCGAAGAACGCTTTCCAATGATGAGCACTTTTAAAGTTCTGCT
ATGTGGCGCGGTATTATCCCGTATTGACGCCGGGCAAGAGCAACTCGGTCGCCGCATACACTATTCTCAG
AATGACTTGGTTGAGTATTCACCAGTCACAGAAAAGCATCTTACGGATGGCATGACAGTAAGAGAATTAT
GCAGTGCTGCCATAACCATGAGTGATAACACTGCGGCCAACTTACTTCTGACAACGATTGGAGGACCGAA
GGAGCTAACCGCTTTTTTGCACAACATGGGGGATCATGTAACTCGCCTTGATCGTTGGGAACCGGAGCTG
AATGAAGCCATACCAAACGACGAGCGTGACACCACGATGCCTGTAGCAATGGCAACAACCTTGCGTAAAC
TATTAACTGGCGAACTACTTACTCTAGCTTCCCGGCAACAGTTGATAGACTGGATGGAGGCGGATAAAGT
TGCAGGACCACTTCTGCGCTCGGCCCTTCCGGCTGGCTGGTTTATTGCTGATAAATCTGGAGCCGGTGAG
CGTGGGTCTCGCGGTATCATTGCAGCACTGGGGCCAGATGGTAAGCCCTCCCGTATCGTAGTTATCTACA
CGACGGGGAGTCAGGCAACTATGGATGAACGAAATAGACAGATCGCTGAGATAGGTGCCTCACTGATTAA
GCATTGGTAACCGATTCTAGGTGCATTGGCGCAGAAAAAAATGCCTGATGCGACGCTGCGCGTCTTATAC
TCCCACATATGCCAGATTCAGCAACGGATACGGCTTCCCCAACTTGCCCACTTCCATACGTGTCCTCCTT
ACCAGAAATTTATCCTTAAGATCCCGAATCGTTTAAACTCGACTCTGGCTCTATCGAATCTCCGTCGTTT
CGAGCTTACGCGAACAGCCGTGGCGCTCATTTGCTCGTCGGGCATCGAATCTCGTCAGCTATCGTCAGCT
TACCTTTTTGGCAGCGATCGCGGCTCCCGACATCTTGGACCATTAGCTCCACAGGTATCTTCTTCCCTCT
AGTGGTCATAACAGCAGCTTCAGCTACCTCTCAATTCAAAAAACCCCTCAAGACCCGTTTAGAGGCCCCA
AGGGGTTATGCTATCAATCGTTGCGTTACACACACAAAAAACCAACACACATCCATCTTCGATGGATAGC
GATTTTATTATCTAACTGCTGATCGAGTGTAGCCAGATCTAGTAATCAATTACGGGGTCATTAGTTCATA
GCCCATATATGGAGTTCCG
